>Addgene plasmid #54706 | TurboRFP602-N1 | depositor partial sequence | sequence record 85103 | insert sequence
GTAACAACTCCGCCCCATTGACGCAAATGGGCGGTAGGCGTGTACGGTGGGAGGTCTATATAAGCAGAGC
TGGTTTAGTGAACCGTCAGATCCGCTAGCGCTACCGGACTCAGATCTCGAGCTCAAGCTTCGAATTCTGC
AGTCGACGGTACCGCGGGCCCGGGATCCACCGGTCGCCACCATGGTGGGTGAGGATAGCGAGCTGATCAC
CGAGAACATGCACATGAAACTGTACATGGAGGGCACCGTGAACAACCACCACTTCAAGTGCACATCCGAG
GGCGAAGGCAAGCCCTACGAGGGCACCCAGACCATGAAGATCAAGGTGGTCGAGGGCGGCCCTCTCCCCT
TCGCCTTCGACATCCTGGCTACCAGCTTCATGTACGGCAGCAAAGCCTTCATCAACCACACCCAGGGCAT
CCCCGACTTCTTTAAGCAGTCCTTCCCTGAGGGCTTCACATGGGAGAGAATCACCACATACGAAGACGGG
GGCGTGCTGACCGCTACCCAGGACACCAGCCTCCAGAACGGCTGCCTCATCTACAACGTCAAGATCAACG
GGGTGAACTTCCCATCCAACGGCCCTGTGATGCAGAAGAAAACACTCGGCTGGGAGGCCAGCACCGAGAT
GCTGTACCCCGCTGACAGCGGCCTGAGAGGCCATGGCCAGATGGCCCTGAAGCTCGTGGGCGGGGGCTAC
CTGCACTGCTCCCTCAAGACCACATACAGATCCAAGAAACCCGCTAAGAACCTCAAGATGCCCGGCTTCC
ACTTCGTGGACCACAGACTGGAAAGAATCAAGGAGGCCGACAAAGAGACCTACGTCGAGCAGCACGAGAT
GGCTGTGGCCAAGTACTGCGACCTCCCTAGCAAACTGGGGCACAGCTGATGCGGCCGCGACTCTAGATCA
TAATCAGCCATACCACATTTGTAGAGGTTTTACTTGCTTTAAAAAACCTCCCACACCTCCCCCTGAACCT
GAAACATAAAATGA
