>Addgene plasmid #54706 | TurboRFP602-N1 | addgene partial sequence | sequence record 90559 | CMV-F 5'-CGCAAATGGGCGGTAGGCGTG-3'
GTGAACCGTCAGATCCGCTAGCGCTACCGGACTCAGATCTCGAGCTCAAGCTTCGAATTCTGCAGTCGAC
GGTACCGCGGGCCCGGGATCCACCGGTCGCCACCATGGTGGGTGAGGATAGCGAGCTGATCACCGAGAAC
ATGCACATGAAACTGTACATGGAGGGCACCGTGAACAACCACCACTTCAAGTGCACATCCGAGGGCGAAG
GCAAGCCCTACGAGGGCACCCAGACCATGAAGATCAAGGTGGTCGAGGGCGGCCCTCTCCCCTTCGCCTT
CGACATCCTGGCTACCAGCTTCATGTACGGCAGCAAAGCCTTCATCAACCACACCCAGGGCATCCCCGAC
TTCTTTAAGCAGTCCTTCCCTGAGGGCTTCACATGGGAGAGAATCACCACATACGAAGACGGGGGCGTGC
TGACCGCTACCCAGGACACCAGCCTCCAGAACGGCTGCCTCATCTACAACGTCAAGATCAACGGGGTGAA
CTTCCCATCCAACGGCCCTGTGATGCAGAAGAAAACACTCGGCTGGGAGGCCAGCACCGAGATGCTGTAC
CCCGCTGACAGCGGCCTGAGAGGCCATGGCCAGATGGCCCTGAAGCTCGTGGGCGGGGGCTACCTGCACT
GCTCCCTCAAGACCACATACAGATCCAAGAAACCCGCTAAGAACCTCAAGATGCCCGGCTTCCACTTCGT
GGACCACAGACTGGAAAGAATCAAGGAGGCCGACAAAGAGACCTACGTCGAGCAGCACGAGATGGCTGTG
GCCAAGTACTGCGACCTCCCTAGCAAACTGGGGCACAGCTGATGCGGCCGCGACTCTAGATCATAATCAG
CCATACCACATTTGTAGAGGTT
