[The description below was written by a language model from this plasmid's Addgene catalogue record.]
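Description:
TurboRFP602-N1 is an empty mammalian expression backbone of about 4.75 kb, built in the "N1" cloning-vector format. In this format the fluorescent protein coding sequence sits downstream of the cloning site, so a gene of interest inserted in frame and without a stop codon is expressed with TurboRFP602 fused to its C terminus. No insert is present in the deposited plasmid. It is meant as a starting point for building fusion constructs, or as a control that expresses the fluorescent protein alone.

The reporter, TurboRFP602, is a red fluorescent protein with a recorded excitation maximum of 574 nm and an emission maximum of 602 nm. The depositor notes that it is a dimer. This matters when designing fusions, because oligomerising tags can disturb the localization or behaviour of some partner proteins.

The plasmid is maintained in E. coli at high copy number under kanamycin selection. In mammalian cells, a neomycin resistance marker allows stably transfected cells to be selected with G418. The record has no feature table and does not name the promoter driving expression, the polyadenylation signal, the origins of replication or the restriction sites in the cloning region, so these details cannot be confirmed from the information given. The typical use supported by the record is transient or stable expression of C-terminally red-tagged proteins for fluorescence imaging of protein localization in mammalian cells.
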