Addgene plasmid #54706: TurboRFP602-N1
Purpose: (Empty Backbone) Localization: N1 Cloning Vector, Excitation: 574, Emission: 602
Depositing lab: Michael Davidson.
Backbone
  Vector backbone: TurboRFP602-N1
  Backbone size (bp): 4750
  Vector type: Mammalian Expression
  Selectable markers: Neomycin (select with G418)
  Tag / fusion protein: TurboRFP602 (C terminal on backbone)
Growth in bacteria
  Bacterial resistance: Kanamycin, 50 μg/mL
  Growth temperature: 37°C
  Growth strain: DH5alpha
  Copy number: High Copy
Gene/Insert
  Gene/Insert name: None
  Tag / fusion protein: TurboRFP602 (C terminal on backbone)
Terms and licenses: Academic/Nonprofit Terms; Industry Terms
Depositor comments: Dimer. Excitation = 574; Emission = 602
How to cite: TurboRFP602-N1 was a gift from Michael Davidson (Addgene plasmid # 54706)
